Addgene plasmid #147711: pAc5.1B-lambdaN-HA-DmNot1-del1967-2251-dsRNAres_U
Purpose: Insect Expression of DmNot1-del1967-2251-dsRNAres
Depositing lab: Elisa Izaurralde. Depositing organization: Max Planck Institute for Developmental Biology. Publication: Structure and assembly of the NOT module of the human CCR4-NOT complex. Boland A, Chen Y, Raisch T, Jonas S, Kuzuoglu-Ozturk D, Wohlbold L, Weichenrieder O, Izaurralde E. Nat Struct Mol Biol. 2013 Nov;20(11):1289-97. doi: 10.1038/nsmb.2681. Epub 2013 Oct 13. PubMed 24121232.
Backbone
  Vector backbone: Unknown
  Vector type: Insect Expression
Growth in bacteria
  Bacterial resistance: Ampicillin, 100 μg/mL
  Growth temperature: 37°C
  Growth strain: DH5alpha
  Copy number: Low Copy
Gene/Insert
  Gene/Insert name: DmNot1-del1967-2251-dsRNAres
  Species: D. melanogaster (fly)
  Mutation: 10 silent mutations and two non silent N605S, K759M compared to the sequence given by NCBI: NM_001103772.2.
  Entrez Gene: Not1 (a.k.a. Dmel_CG34407, CG1874, CG1884, CG34407, Dmel\CG34407, Dmel_CG1874, Dmel_CG1884, NOT, NOT1, anon-EST:Liang-1.29, anon-WO0118547.221, clone 1.29, not1)
  Cloning method: Unknown
Terms and licenses: Academic/Nonprofit Terms; Industry Terms: Not Available to Industry
Depositor comments: Plasmids from this collection were made available to the research community and donated after the lab closed. Please note that the sequence provided by the depositing laboratory may be theoretical/predicted or based on Sanger sequencing results. There may be discrepancies between sequencing results obtained by Addgene and the depositor sequence. If an Addgene verified sequence is not available, please contact before placing your order to request that our lab fully sequence the plasmid.
How to cite: pAc5.1B-lambdaN-HA-DmNot1-del1967-2251-dsRNAres_U was a gift from Elisa Izaurralde (Addgene plasmid # 147711 ; http://n2t.net/addgene:147711 ; RRID:Addgene_147711)
