[The description below was written by a language model from this plasmid's Addgene catalogue record and pLannotate feature annotations shown in this document.]
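Description:
pAc5.1B-lambdaN-HA-DmNot1-del1967-2251-dsRNAres_U is an insect-cell expression plasmid of about 12.1 kb. The catalogue lists the backbone as unknown, although the name and the annotated parts point to a pAc5.1-type vector. It is propagated in E. coli through a ColE1/pUC-type origin and selected with ampicillin via the bla gene and its own promoter. The record lists it as low copy even though this origin type is normally considered high copy. A fragment of a tetracycline resistance gene and a fragment of SV40 large T antigen are also annotated; they appear to be non-functional backbone remnants.

Expression is driven by the constitutive Drosophila actin 5C promoter and terminated by an SV40 polyadenylation signal. The open reading frame begins with a short fragment of the bacteriophage lambda N protein, the peptide that binds BoxB RNA hairpins, followed by an HA epitope (annotated as a partial match to a 3xHA tag). The large unannotated region downstream corresponds to the insert, Drosophila melanogaster Not1, the scaffold subunit of the CCR4-NOT deadenylase complex, carrying a deletion of residues 1967–2251. The "dsRNAres" label indicates a coding sequence made resistant to dsRNA-mediated knockdown. The record notes ten silent changes plus two non-silent substitutions (N605S, K759M) relative to the reference transcript. A vector-derived V5 tag lies downstream of the insert, but the record does not say whether it is in frame or translated.

The lambdaN fusion suits tethering assays, in which the protein is recruited to a BoxB-bearing reporter mRNA in fly cells. The dsRNA resistance would allow complementation after depletion of endogenous Not1. The associated study concerns the structure and assembly of the CCR4-NOT NOT module.
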