Features (pLannotate 1.2.2; 10 found; start..end, strand, type, name):
     56..2568    +  promoter       Ac5 promoter: Drosophila melanogaster actin 5C promoter
   2588..2653    +  CDS            N (fragment): REGN_LAMBD - Experimental evidence at protein level: Swiss-Prot protein existence level 1. Plays a role as a transcriptional antitermination factor that allows the virus to initiate its lytic phase. Activates expression of the delayed viral early genes by modifying host RNA polymerase (RNAP) into a form that is resistant to termination signals. This antitermination function requires the host NusA protein which serves to stabilize the interaction between antitermination protein N and host RNA polymerase. From Escherichia phage lambda (Bacteriophage lambda).
   2678..2704    +  CDS            3xHA (fragment): three tandem HA epitope tags
   9408..9449    +  CDS            V5 tag: epitope tag from simian virus 5
   9549..9683    -  polyA_signal   SV40 poly(A) signal: SV40 polyadenylation signal
   9706..9790    -  CDS            large T antigen (fragment): large T antigen from SV40 (simian virus 40)
   9791..10261   +  CDS            TcR (fragment): tetracycline efflux protein; tet; confers resistance to tetracycline
  10305..10893   -  rep_origin     ori: high-copy-number ColE1/pMB1/pBR322/pUC origin of replication
  11064..11924   -  CDS            AmpR: β-lactamase; bla; confers resistance to ampicillin, carbenicillin, and related antibiotics
  11925..12029   -  promoter       AmpR promoter: bla
>Addgene plasmid #147711 | pAc5.1B-lambdaN-HA-DmNot1-del1967-2251-dsRNAres_U | depositor full sequence | sequence record 290158 | Full Sequence
CTTCAAGGAATTAATTCTATATTCTAAAAACACAAATGATACTTCTAAAAAAAATCATGAATGGCATCAA
CTCTGAATCAAATCTTTGCAGATGCACCTACTTCTCATTTCCACTGTCACATCATTTTTCCAGATCTCGC
TGCCTGTTATGTGGCCCACAAACCAAGACACGTTTTATGGCCATTAAAGCTGGCTGATCGTCGCCAAACA
CCAAATACATATCAATATGTACATTCGAGAAAGAAGCGATCAAAGAAGCGTCTTCGGGCGAGTAGGAGAA
TGCGGAGGAGAAGGAGAACGAGCTGATCTAGTATCTCTCCACAATCCAATGCCAACTGACCAACTGGCCA
TATTCGGAGCAATTTGAAGCCAATTTCCATCGCCTGGCGATCGCTCCATTCTTGGCTATATGTTTTTCAC
CGTTCCCGGGGCCATTTTCAAAGACTCGTCGGTAAGATAAGATTGTGTCACTCGCTGTCTCTCTTCATTT
GTCGAAGAATGCTGAGGAATTTCGCGATGACGTCGGCGAGTATTTTGAAGAATGAGAATAATTTGTATTT
ATACGAAAATCAGTTAGTGGAATTTTCTACAAAAACATGTTATCTATAGATAATTTTGTTGCAAAATATG
TTGACTATGACAAAGATTGTATGTATATACCTTTAATGTATTCTCATTTTCTTATGTATTTATAATGGCA
ATGATGATACTGATGATATTTTAAGATGATGCCAGACCACAGGCTGATTTCTGCGTCTTTTGCCGAACGC
AGTGCATGTGCGGTTGTTGTTTTTTGGAATAGTTTCAATTTTCGGACTGTCCGCTTTGATTTCAGTTTCT
TGGCTTATTCAAAAAGCAAAGTAAAGCCAAAAAAGCGAGATGGCAATACCAAATGCGGCAAAACGGTAGT
GGAAGGAAAGGGGTGCGGGGCAGCGGAAGGAAGGGTGGGGCGGGGCGTGGCGGGGTCTGTGGCTGGGCGC
GACGTCACCGACGTTGGAGCCACTCCTTTGACCATGTGTGCGTGTGTGTATTATTCGTGTCTCGCCACTC
GCCGGTTGTTTTTTTCTTTTTATCTCGCTCTCTCTAGCGCCATCTCGTACGCATGCTCAACGCACCGCAT
GTTGCCGTGTCCTTTATGCGTCATTTTGGCTCGAAATAGGCAATTATTTAAACAAAGATTAGTCAACGAA
AACGCTAAAATAAATAAGTCTACAATATGGTTACTTATTGCCATGTGTGTGCAGCCAACGATAGCAACAA
AAGCAACAACACAGTGGCTTTCCCTCTTTCACTTTTTGTTTGCAAGCGCGTGCGAGCAAGACGGCACGAC
CGGCAAACGCAATTACGCTGACAAAGAGCAGACGAAGTTTTGGCCGAAAAACATCAAGGCGCCTGATACG
AATGCATTTGCAATAACAATTGCGATATTTAATATTGTTTATGAAGCTGTTTGACTTCAAAACACACAAA
AAAAAAAATAAAACAAATTATTTGAAAGAGAATTAGGAATCGGACAGCTTATCGTTACGGGCTAACAGCA
CACCGAGACGAAATAGCTTACCTGACGTCACAGCCTCTGGAAGAACTGCCGCCAAGCAGAGAGAGAGAGA
AAAAGAGGGAGAGCAGCTTAGACCGCATGTGCTTGTGTGTGAGGCGTCTCTCTCTTCGTCTCCTGTTTGC
GCAAACGCATAGACTGCACTGAGAAAATCGATTACCTATTTTTTATGAATGAATATTTGCACTATTACTA
TTCAAAACTATTAAGATAGCAATCACATTCAATAGCCAAATACTATACCACCTGAGCGATGCAACGAAAT
GATCAATTTGAGCAAAAATGCTGCATATTTAGGACGGCATCATTATAGAAATGCTTCTTGCTGTGTACTT
TTCTCTCGTCTGGCAGCTGTTTCGCCGTTATTGTTAAAACCGGCTTAAGTTAGGTGTGTTTTCTACGACT
AGTGATGCCCCTACTAGAAGATGTGTGTTGCACAAATGTCCCTGAATAACCAATTTGAAGTGCAGATAGC
AGTAAACGTAAGCTAATATGAATATTATTTAACTGTAATGTTTTAATATCGCTGGACATTACTAATAAAC
CCACTATAAACACATGTACATATGTATGTTTTGGCATACAATGAGTAGTTGGGGAAAAAATGTGTAAAAG
CACCGTGACCATCACAGCATAAAGATAACCAGCTGAAGTATCGAATATGAGTAACCCCCAAATTGAATCA
CATGCCGCAACTGATAGGACCCATGGAAGTACACTCTTCATGGCGATATACAAGACACACACAAGCACGA
ACACCCAGTTGCGGAGGAAATTCTCCGTAAATGAAAACCCAATCGGCGAACAATTCATACCCATATATGG
TAAAAGTTTTGAACGCGACTTGAGAGCGGAGAGCATTGCGGCTGATAAGGTTTTAGCGCTAAGCGGGCTT
TATAAAACGGGCTGCGGGACCAGTTTTCATATCACTACCGTTTGAGTTCTTGTGCTGTGTGGATACTCCT
CCCGACACAAAGCCGCTCCATCAGCCAGCAGTCGTCTAATCCAGAGACCCCGGATCGGGGTACCAACATG
GACGCACAAACACGACGACGTGAGCGTCGCGCTGAGAAACAAGCTCAATGGAAAGCTGCAAACGGTGGAT
CTCCTCCACATATGGCTTACCCATACGATGTTCCAGATTACGCTCCTCCAAGCTTAATTAAGATGAACGT
AGAGAGCCAACTGAAGACACCGCCAACGCACATTCGAAATCTGGTCAAGCACGTGAACAAGCGAAATTTT
AATGAGAGCAGCGAGCAAATAAATCAGTTCGTTAAAGAGCACGGCCTGGAAGCGGATCGCAGCAGCCTGC
GCCACCTGTTCTCCGTGATCAACTTCAGCGATCTCGTGCCATCAGTTACGGTCCAGCTGCAGGCGAAGCT
CCTGGGCATCCAGTTGGAGCGTCAGCTTCACAGTTCATCGTTTGTGTCCAACATCTGCTACGCTTTTGAC
CAGTTCTTCGCCAGCAACCAGAAGTCCCTGAAGCCTGTTGCGGTAGCGGATCTCGTTGGCCAGGTCGCCC
GACTGACCGGCATCAACAAGGTTTGTGAGTGCGTCTTTGCCTTGGCCTTGACCCACTCCTCGTACACAGA
ACTCAAACATTCTGCCAGGAACAACCTAAAAGGTAGCCTCAGCGAACTTATAGACTCTTACTTGGGTAAT
AAAGGCACCGGCCCAGCCGACAGCGGTCTCCGGGAGATCTCCTTCGATCTACTGCAGTATTTGCTGTGCT
GCCTTAGCGAGTACGTACAACCGCAGGTGGAAGCACAGTTTTTGATCAAGCTTCGTGAGGAGTTTCCGCG
CCAGGCGGTACCGCTGGTTCTAGCGCCGTTCCTTTACGGCTCGACGACGGCGACGATTGCGGGAGCAGGT
GCCAGCGAAACGGATGCGGAGGCCGAAGCGACGACTAATAGCAACAGCTCCAGTTTCGAAGCAGATGCTT
TGAACGAGGTGGGAATCGAGGATATTTATGACCATTTAAGCGAGATAATATTCACCAACCAGGGCAAAAA
TAATATTATGGACACATCTTGGATTAATCTAATCCTTGAAATCGGTTATGAATTTACATCGAGCGTTGAA
GAGTGTAAGAATCATTTGTGTTCCCGCGAGCGAGAACGCGCTGAGCTCCAGTCCAAAGATGTCGCCAAGA
TCGTGGGTCTTATGTGCCGACGGCACTCCTCCCTGCTCGATTGTAATGTGAATCTACCGACGCCGGCGAA
CTTCTGGCCTGGTCAGGGACAGGGCGGTGGCAGCAACAGCAGTGGCTCTTCGCAGACACAAATCACTCCG
CAGCAACAGAACCCGGGCAGCAGTAACAACAACGATGGCAGCGATGGCAATTCGTCCAGTGATAAGAAGG
ACAAGAAGGAGACGACGGAGGCCACGCAAACTTGGAAGCCAGATGTCTTTGTGCAGGCGCTCAAGGAGGT
GGTGCCTCAGCTCAACTGGAAGGACGTGTGCATGGAACTTGATCATCCCGAGTTCGTGCTGAAGGATCGC
ATCGGTTTGGAGCTTTTGCTCACCATCCTTCGGCTGGCCACTGGCTCTAACATATTTCCACATCCAGAAT
GCATTTACCGTCACTGGGCAAACACGGAAGGTCAGCTGTCGCTTATCGCGACAATGCTGAAGAACCCGGA
TCTCTTTTCCTTCGCCGACTTTGTATTTAGCCAGCCAGCGTTGGATGTGCTTAAGACAGCTCCGGATGCG
GACAATAAGGAGATCTCGTCCTGGAAGTCGCTTCACCTGGTGGAGGTGCTGCTCTCCATTGCGGACAAGG
GATACTATACGCAGGTCCATGAGCTATTCAAGTTCCCAGCGCAGAACTGTCCCGATGTGCTATTTTTGGC
CTTATTGAACACAAGTCCGCCTATGACGCCACTGCGTCAGGATCTGTTTAACCAACTGATACCAACGTTC
CTTGGCAACCATCCCAACTCGAACGTGATCTTGGCCAGCGCCTGGAGCTCGAACAGCTTCCAACTTCGTT
CCAATATCATGAATGCTATGTCCGAGTGGTATCTCCGAGGCAATGAGTTCGATCAGGTGAAACTGTCGCG
CATCCTGGATCTTGCCCAGGATTTAAAAGCGCTATCAGCGCTGCTCAACGCCCGTTCATTTTTATTCATT
ATCGACCTGGCTTGCCTTGCCTCTCGGCGCGAGTACCTGAAGCTGGAAAAGTGGCTTACCGATAAAATTC
GCGAACATGGAGAGCCTTTTATGCAGGCTATAATCAAGGTTCTGCACCGCCGCTGCCCGCAGGTTATCAA
CGCCAAAGTGCCAGAGGATCAGCTGCCTCCCAAGCAGGCGCAGCTTTTGCCCGAGACAGTTACAACCATG
ATCAACTGTCTGCAAACGTGCATCAATAACTGCATGCAGCCGGAGATGGTCGAAGTCATCATGCAAATGA
CCGCGAACGTGGCGATTATGGCTAACATGGCGCGTGCCCAACAGCAGCAGCAGCCAGGATTGGTTCCGCC
GCCTCCACCAACAATTCTGCGCGGCCATCGTGGTATGGATCTGCCTGGAGGCATAGTCCCTCCGCCACCG
CAGCAACCGTTCTCCGGAAACCTCAACGCGCAGATGTTTGGACCAGGAATGGATCCGCTAACGAATATGT
CCAACAACTTAGCCGGCCTCAACCTCAGCGGCCCGAACGGAGCATTTAATTTTGGAAACATGCTAACTTC
TCCATCGCGTCTGATGACTCCGGGAGCCAATCCCTATCCGCTGAACCTCATGCAGATGCCGCAGGCTCCG
CCACCACCCAACGTAGGAAACCTAGGCCGCATGCTGCCAGGGGGTCCACAACAGCAGACTCCAACGCCGA
CTCCAACGGCCCCCAATCCAAACAACCCTGTGATGGCCGATCTCCAGATACCTGTGTCAAAGGAAGTTGA
AGACGAGGTCAACTCATACTTTCAGCGCATCTACAACCACCAGCCGAATCCAACGCTGTCCATCGATGAA
GTGCTGGACATTTTGCAAAGATTTAAAGAGTCAAGTAACCGGCGCGAGCAGGAAGTCTTTTTGTGCATGC
TGCGCAATCTGTTCGAGGAATATCGCTTTTTCTGTCAATACCCAGAGAAAGAGCTACAGATTACTGCGCA
GCTATTTGGTGGCATTATTGATCGTAACCTGGTGCCCACTTTTGTTGCACTGGGCCTTTCTCTGCGCTGT
GTCTTGGATGCCCTCCGCAAGCCCGATGGATCTAAGCTTTACTATTTCGGTGTGACGGCACTGGACAGAT
TCAGAACTCGATTGCACACCTACAACAAATACTGCGAGCATATCCGCTCCATTCCTCACTTCTCTGACTT
CCCGCCGCACCTTATTCAGTATGTGGAATACGGAATGCACGGCCAGGAGCCGCCGCCGCAGAAGTTGATT
GGACTCAGCAATACGATTCCTTCGGCGATATCTAGCGGACCAGGAACGGAACCAATTTACAGGAATAGCT
CCATGTTAGGTAATATGCCCGCTGCCACCCCGGGATCGGGACCGAAATCAAACGCTGCTGTATCGCATGC
CACGAGAATGAAGTCCATCGCCAATGCCACCAATATCGACACACTTTTGGTGGCCAACCAGGAAGAGAAA
GTGACTGTGCCACCAGAGCCTGTGCAGGACAAAACTGCCTTTATTTTCAACAACTTGAGCCAGCTGAACA
TACCGCAGAAGTGCGATGAGATAAAGGAGATTATGACCAAGGAGTATTGGCCGTGGCTAGCGCAATATCT
GGTCCTCAAACGCGCATCAATGGAGTTCAACTTCCACACACTATATTACAACTTTTTGGATGCCCTTAAA
AACGGCGAGATCAACCGATTCGTAACCAAAGAGACCCTACGCAACATCAAGGTACTCTTGCGCTCCGATA
AGGGAGTTATTAATTTCTCCGATCGAAGTCTGTTGAAGAACCTCGGACACTGGTTGGGCATGATGACCTT
AGGTCGCAATCGCCCCATCCTGCAGTTGGATCTGGATCTTAAATCCCTTTTGGCTGAGGCTTACCACAAG
GGCCAGCAGGAACTGCTTTTTGTGGTTCCTTTCGTAGCCAAGATCCTTGAGTCATCCGCCAAGTCTCGCA
TCTTCCGATCGCCCAATCCATGGACAATGGGTATCATGTACGTGCTTGCTGAGCTTCACCAGGAGCCAGA
CCTTAAGCTGAACCTGAAGTTTGAAATCGAAGTACTCTGCAAAACACTTAATCTGGAGTTGGCCAAGTTG
CGACAAGTGATCTACCTGAAGGATCCCAATCGAACTCACCGGATTGAAGAGCAGATGTCGCAACCAAAAC
CGAAACAACTTGAGCCAGTGGCTTCTGCGCCAGCTCTACCGCGTGAACAGCAATCCCCGGCACAACCTCC
GCCACCACCACAACAGCAGCAACCACCGCAGCAGCAGGTACCTCCACCGCCATCCTCTGCGGACGTGGAC
GCCCAAAATGCGGCCGCTATGATGATGGCAGCGGGCGGAGCTAATAGTACTCCTGGATCGGTATCTTCGC
CCAATCTACCCACCGATTCCAGCCAGGTGGCACTACCGCCACCAGAGCCGCGCTATTCATACGTGGACGT
AAACGTGAGCAACTTCCAGCTTATTGGTCAGCAGTTGGTACTGCCACCCAATACTCCGTTCCTGCACGCC
AATCCCGGAATCAAACACATGGTCGTCAACGCCGTGGAGCGCACGATAACCGACTGGTTGCAGCCTATTG
TGGACCGAAGCATCCGCATTGCCTGTGCCACCACCGAGCAGATCATCCGCAAGGACTTCGCCCTGGATGC
TGACGAGAACCGAATGCGCACTGCCGCTCATCAGATGGTACGAAACCTTGCCGCCGGCATGGCCATGATT
ACCGGTAAGGATGAGATAGCGCGTGCTATTAGCCAGAATCTGCACAAGGCCTTGCTGTCGGGTCTAAATG
GGATGCCCAGCATGGCTGAGATCCAAGCTGCTGCTATGCAGTTAGCCAGCGAAAATGTTGAGCTAGTTTG
CGCTTTCATTCAGAAAACATCTGCTGAAAAGGCAGCCGCAGAGATCGATAGGCGTCTAAGCACCGATTTC
GAGACCAGAAAAATTGCTCGTGAAGAGGGCAACCGCTTTGTGGACGCCCAGATCCTCACCTATCAACAGG
AGCGTCTTCCAGAAGCAGTGCGCATCAAGGTGGGCGCGGCTCCAGCTACACTTTATGCTGTGTACTCGGA
GTTCGCTAGAAGCATACCTGGCTTCCAGCAGATGAGCGATCGCGATATTGCCCTGTTTGTGCCCAAGCCG
ACGGATTTGTCTCAGCCAAATGTGTTTGCTAATGATGATAGCATGGTATACGGGGAACTGGCTAGCAAAA
TGGAGGCCTTCATGAACACGGCAATCGGAGTGCCGACACTCCAGATCCAGGCTAGCAAGATGCACATGCT
ACTCAACGCCCTGATAGCGACGCGTCGACTGCGTGACCAAGAGTCTGCCTTTAATCTGCTGACCCGCGCG
GTCGAGGGTTTGACCGAAGGATTGGTCAATATGCATGAAAACATGGAGCAAATGAAGATGTACCAAAACA
TCCATCTCCGTATCCTTGGCTTGCTGAACAACAGTTTCGGTGCTCCAAACACAGAGCGAGCGGTAACAAA
GTGTTTCTTCGATATCCGAGAGGAGGTGCGATATAACGTGGAGGCAGCTCGCGCTTTGATTACGTCGCAC
TTTGTCAATCTGAATCAGTTTGACGGAATGCTACGCGACTGCATGGACAACGGAAACAATTATGTGGCTA
TATCGTTCGGTATCGCACTGCTGGAGCGCCTCATCATGGACGATCGAGTGATTAATATTGTTTCGGACAA
CGAATTCATGGCAACTGTTGAGCTGCTAGGTAGGCTGACCCAACACCGTCACCGCTACCCCGAGTGTATC
GTCAACGCCATCGACACCCTGTGGTCCGGCAATTTCAATAGCTCCTCCGATTATTCCCCCTTTAATGGAA
ACGACCGCTATCTGAGCGGCGCTAGCCACTATATTCATAGCGGAATGCACCATGTCCGCTCGTGTGACAC
CGACGACCCCTCGGCGTTTCCGCGCAACATGCGCTTGCCCGATCCCTTCACGCCCAACCTAAAAGTGGAC
ATGCTGTCGGACAGTAGTAATGCGCCTAAGGTGCTCAGTAGCTACATTATGAACATCCAGCCCGCGAACT
TTAAGAAGGATTTGGACTCGTACCTCAAGGCCCGGGCGCCAGTTACTTTTCTATCGGAATTACGTGGTCA
CTTGCAGGTGACAAGCGAGCCAGGAACTCGTTACAACATGGCGCTGATGAATGCTCTGGTCATGTATGTG
GGAACTCAGGCGATTGCTTTGATCAGAAACAAAAACTTTGTGCCCAACACCTCGAACATAGCACACAGCG
CCCACATGGATATCTTCCAGAATCTTGCTGTTGACTTGGATACGGAGGGTCGCTATCTGTTCTTGAATGC
GATTGCGAACCAGTTGCGCTATCCCAACAGCCACACGCACTACTTCAGCTGTGCGGTGCTGCATCTGTTT
GCCGAGGCCAACTCGGAGGCAATTCAGGAGCAGATCACTCGCGTACTTCTGGAACGATTGATCGTGAACC
GCCCGCATCCTTGGGGACTGTTGATCACTTTTATTGAGCTGATCAAAAATCCCATCTACAAGTTCTGGGA
CCATGACTTTGTGCACTGTGCGCCAGAGATCACCAAGCTCTTTGAATCGGTGGCCCGTTCCTGTCTGGCC
AAGTCGAACGTCACCCAGCAGTTGAACATGCCCGTCGTCGATGGCGAGGGCCAGGAGGTAGCCACCATCA
ACTGATCTAGAGGGCCCGCGGTTCGAAGGTAAGCCTATCCCTAACCCTCTCCTCGGTCTCGATTCTACGC
GTACCGGTCATCATCACCATCACCATTGAGTTTAAACCCGCTGATCAGCCTCGACTGTGCCTTCTAAGGC
CTGAGCTCGCTGATCAGCCTCGATCGAGGATCCAGACATGATAAGATACATTGATGAGTTTGGACAAACC
ACAACTAGAATGCAGTGAAAAAAATGCTTTATTTGTGAAATTTGTGATGCTATTGCTTTATTTGTAACCA
TTATAAGCTGCAATAAACAAGTTAACAACAACAATTGCATTCATTTTATGTTTCAGGTTCAGGGGGAGGT
GTGGGAGGTTTTTTAAAGCAAGTAAAACCTCTACAAATGTGGTATGGCTGATTATGATCAGTCGACCGAT
GCCCTTGAGAGCCTTCAACCCAGTCAGCTCCTTCCGGTGGGCGCGGGGCATGACTATCGTCGCCGCACTT
ATGACTGTCTTCTTTATCATGCAACTCGTAGGACAGGTGCCGGCAGCGCTCTGGGTCATTTTCGGCGAGG
ACCGCTTTCGCTGGAGCGCGACGATGATCGGCCTGTCGCTTGCGGTATTCGGAATCTTGCACGCCCTCGC
TCAAGCCTTCGTCACTGGTCCCGCCACCAAACGTTTCGGCGAGAAGCAGGCCATTATCGCCGGCATGGCG
GCCGACGCGCTGGGCTACGTCTTGCTGGCGTTCGCGACGCGAGGCTGGATGGCCTTCCCCATTATGATTC
TTCTCGCTTCCGGCGGCATCGGGATGCCCGCGTTGCAGGCCATGCTGTCCAGGCAGGTAGATGACGACCA
TCAGGGACAGCTTCAAGGATCGCTCGCGGCTCTTACCAGCCAGCAAAAGGCCAGGAACCGTAAAAAGGCC
GCGTTGCTGGCGTTTTTCCATAGGCTCCGCCCCCCTGACGAGCATCACAAAAATCGACGCTCAAGTCAGA
GGTGGCGAAACCCGACAGGACTATAAAGATACCAGGCGTTTCCCCCTGGAAGCTCCCTCGTGCGCTCTCC
TGTTCCGACCCTGCCGCTTACCGGATACCTGTCCGCCTTTCTCCCTTCGGGAAGCGTGGCGCTTTCTCAA
TGCTCACGCTGTAGGTATCTCAGTTCGGTGTAGGTCGTTCGCTCCAAGCTGGGCTGTGTGCACGAACCCC
CCGTTCAGCCCGACCGCTGCGCCTTATCCGGTAACTATCGTCTTGAGTCCAACCCGGTAAGACACGACTT
ATCGCCACTGGCAGCAGCCACTGGTAACAGGATTAGCAGAGCGAGGTATGTAGGCGGTGCTACAGAGTTC
TTGAAGTGGTGGCCTAACTACGGCTACACTAGAAGGACAGTATTTGGTATCTGCGCTCTGCTGAAGCCAG
TTACCTTCGGAAAAAGAGTTGGTAGCTCTTGATCCGGCAAACAAACCACCGCTGGTAGCGGTGGTTTTTT
TGTTTGCAAGCAGCAGATTACGCGCAGAAAAAAAGGATCTCAAGAAGATCCTTTGATCTTTTCTACGGGG
TCTGACGCTCAGTGGAACGAAAACTCACGTTAAGGGATTTTGGTCATGAGATTATCAAAAAGGATCTTCA
CCTAGATCCTTTTAAATTAAAAATGAAGTTTTAAATCAATCTAAAGTATATATGAGTAAACTTGGTCTGA
CAGTTACCAATGCTTAATCAGTGAGGCACCTATCTCAGCGATCTGTCTATTTCGTTCATCCATAGTTGCC
TGACTCCCCGTCGTGTAGATAACTACGATACGGGAGGGCTTACCATCTGGCCCCAGTGCTGCAATGATAC
CGCGAGACCCACGCTCACCGGCTCCAGATTTATCAGCAATAAACCAGCCAGCCGGAAGGGCCGAGCGCAG
AAGTGGTCCTGCAACTTTATCCGCCTCCATCCAGTCTATTAATTGTTGCCGGGAAGCTAGAGTAAGTAGT
TCGCCAGTTAATAGTTTGCGCAACGTTGTTGCCATTGCTGCAGGCATCGTGGTGTCACGCTCGTCGTTTG
GTATGGCTTCATTCAGCTCCGGTTCCCAACGATCAAGGCGAGTTACATGATCCCCCATGTTGTGCAAAAA
AGCGGTTAGCTCCTTCGGTCCTCCGATCGTTGTCAGAAGTAAGTTGGCCGCAGTGTTATCACTCATGGTT
ATGGCAGCACTGCATAATTCTCTTACTGTCATGCCATCCGTAAGATGCTTTTCTGTGACTGGTGAGTACT
CAACCAAGTCATTCTGAGAATAGTGTATGCGGCGACCGAGTTGCTCTTGCCCGGCGTCAACACGGGATAA
TACCGCGCCACATAGCAGAACTTTAAAAGTGCTCATCATTGGAAAACGTTCTTCGGGGCGAAAACTCTCA
AGGATCTTACCGCTGTTGAGATCCAGTTCGATGTAACCCACTCGTGCACCCAACTGATCTTCAGCATCTT
TTACTTTCACCAGCGTTTCTGGGTGAGCAAAAACAGGAAGGCAAAATGCCGCAAAAAAGGGAATAAGGGC
GACACGGAAATGTTGAATACTCATACTCTTCCTTTTTCAATATTATTGAAGCATTTATCAGGGTTATTGT
CTCATGAGCGGATACATATTTGAATGTATTTAGAAAAATAAACAAATAGGGGTTCCGCGCACATTTCCCC
GAAAAGTGCCACCTGACGTCTAAGAAACCATTATTATCATGACATTAACCTATAAAAATAGGCGTATCAC
GAGGCCCTTTCGT
